Addgene plasmid #16051: 5' Del 3
Depositing lab: Robert Benezra. Depositing organization: Memorial Sloan-Kettering Cancer Center. Publication: Transcription of the dominant-negative helix-loop-helix protein Id1 is regulated by a protein complex containing the immediate-early response gene Egr-1. Tournay O, Benezra R. Mol Cell Biol. 1996 May . 16(5):2418-30. PubMed 8628310.
Backbone
  Vector backbone: pGL2-basic
  Backbone manufacturer: Promega
  Backbone size w/o insert (bp): 5600
  Vector type: Mammalian Expression, Luciferase
Growth in bacteria
  Bacterial resistance: Ampicillin, 100 μg/mL
  Growth temperature: 37°C
  Growth strain: DH5alpha
  Copy number: High Copy
Gene/Insert
  Gene/Insert name: Id1 promoter, 5' deletion (alt name: Id1)
  Species: M. musculus (mouse)
  Insert size (bp): 1015
  Mutation: -927 to +88 of promoter
  Entrez Gene: Id1 (a.k.a. AI323524, D2Wsu140e, Idb1, bHLHb24)
  Tag / fusion protein: Luciferase (C terminal on backbone)
  Cloning method: Restriction Enzyme; 5′ cloning site HindIII (not destroyed); 3′ cloning site HindIII (not destroyed)
  Sequencing primers: 5′ na; 3′ LucNrev
Terms and licenses: Academic/Nonprofit Terms; Industry Terms: Not Available to Industry
How to cite: 5' Del 3 was a gift from Robert Benezra (Addgene plasmid # 16051 ; http://n2t.net/addgene:16051 ; RRID:Addgene_16051)
