[The description below was written by a language model from this plasmid's Addgene catalogue record.]
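Description:
5' Del 3 is a luciferase reporter plasmid built on pGL2-basic, a promoterless firefly luciferase vector of about 5.6 kb intended for transfection into mammalian cells. It is maintained in E. coli as a high-copy plasmid under ampicillin selection. Because pGL2-basic has no eukaryotic promoter or enhancer of its own upstream of the luciferase coding region, any reporter expression depends on the regulatory DNA cloned in front of it.

The insert is a 1015 bp fragment of the mouse Id1 gene promoter, spanning positions -927 to +88 relative to the transcription start site, cloned into the HindIII site, which is retained at both ends. Since the same enzyme was used on both sides, the cloning itself was not directional; the record does not explicitly state the orientation, though the annotation of luciferase as lying downstream of the insert implies the promoter drives the reporter. As the name indicates, this construct is one member of a 5' deletion series in which progressively shorter stretches of upstream Id1 sequence are tested for promoter activity. Id1 encodes a dominant-negative helix-loop-helix protein, and the associated work concerns regulation of its transcription by a protein complex containing the immediate-early factor Egr-1. Comparing luciferase output from this truncation with that of longer and shorter deletions allows mapping of the cis-acting elements responsible for Id1 transcriptional control. No feature table was supplied, so details of other backbone elements are not documented in the record.
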