>Addgene plasmid #16051 | 5' Del 3 | addgene partial sequence | sequence record 22415 | 16051 with LucNrev
GATGGCGCCGGGCCTTTCTTTATGTTTTTGGCGTCTTCCATTTTACCAACAGTACCGGAATGCCAAGCTT
GGGGATCCTGAGAACAGGCGGAGGGGAGCGGAGGAGGCTGAGAACAGAGTGTGGGAAGAGAACAAGAAGT
TGAAGAAAGGTTGTACAATGAGAGGGCAGAGCGCTGGAGCCAGTCTTTTATAAGGGCAGACCAAGGGCGG
GTTCAGAACGTTCAAAAGCAACCAATAGGCTGCTAGAGGCGTGGCTTTGAGCGCCTCTGGGTCCCACCTC
TGGATCTACTAGTACACCCTTAGGCTGATGGAGAGGTGATGGGGGCTCAAGAACTGAAAGGGTGGGAGGG
CATAGGTAGAGCAGCTAGTGGGCTCTTCCTCAAGGAAGCAAAGAGACTAAGCTAATTTTGCGGTTAACAA
AAAGACCCCAGGAATCAGCTTCTCACGGTCTCTTTCTCACTTCTCCAGGTCCATTTTGCAGATTAAACAG
GAACGGGGAAGTGGCTAGCTTTGGGTTGGCCAGTGACTCAGGACAAGTCAAGGATTCCCAGATGCTGTTG
GAAGATTGGGCTGTGATCTCTACTTATTAAAGACNCTGATTTTATTTTTTTTTTTNTTTACTTCGGAGGG
TTTGCTGATTTTTTTTTTTAGAGTGTCTCTCNTGTAACCCATGCTAGACTCGGAACTTGCTATGTAGCGA
AGATGACTTTAAATTAAAATGTTCTGACCCAGGTGCTGCGATTATACAGNCTGCTCTACCCATCTGTCTG
ANNAAATTCAANAGNTCTCTTTATCTGATCCTGCTGATCAATTCTAANANGACTGAAGNCNAGAC
